>Addgene plasmid #159090 | pDECKO_mCherry_AAVS1_1801 | addgene full sequence | sequence record 308777 | Addgene NGS Result
AAGAATGAACAAGAATTATTGGAATTAGATAAATGGGCAAGTTTGTGGAATTGGTTTAACATAACAAATT
GGCTGTGGTATATAAAATTATTCATAATGATAGTAGGAGGCTTGGTAGGTTTAAGAATAGTTTTTGCTGT
ACTTTCTATAGTGAATAGAGTTAGGCAGGGATATTCACCATTATCGTTTCAGACCCACCTCCCAACCCCG
AGGGGACCCAGAGAGGGCCTATTTCCCATGATTCCTTCATATTTGCATATACGATACAAGGCTGTTAGAG
AGATAATTAGAATTAATTTGACTGTAAACACAAAGATATTAGTACAAAATACGTGACGTAGAAAGTAATA
ATTTCTTGGGTAGTTTGCAGTTTTAAAATTATGTTTTAAAATGGACTATCATATGCTTACCGTAACTTGA
AAGTATTTCGATTTCTTGGCTTTATATATCTTGTGGAAAGGACGAAACACCGGAGTGCCCTTGCTGTGCC
GCGTTTTAGAGCTAGAAATAGCAAGTTAAAATAAGGCTAGTCCGTTATCAACTTGAAAAAGTGGCACCGA
GTCGGTGCTTTTTTGAACGCTGACGTCATCAACCCGCTCCAAGGAATCGCGGGCCCAGTGTCACTAGGCG
GGAACACCCAGCGCGCGTGCGCCCTGGCAGGAAGATGGCTGTGAGGGACAGGGGAGTGGCGCCCTGCAAT
ATTTGCATGTCGCTATGTGTTCTGGGAAATCACCATAAACGTGAAATGTCTTTGGATTTGGGAGTCTTAT
AAGTTCTGTATGAGACCACTCTTTCCCCCTCTGGGGGATGCAGGGGAGTTTTAGAGCTAGAAATAGCAAG
TTAAAATAAGGCTAGTCCGTTATCAACTTGAAAAAGTGGCACCGAGTCGGTGCTTTTTTAAGCTTGGCGT
AACTAGATCTTGAGACAAATGGCAGTATTCATCCACAATTTTAAAAGAAAAGGGGGGATTGGGGGGTACA
GTGCAGGGGAAAGAATAGTAGACATAATAGCAACAGACATACAAACTAAAGAATTACAAAAACAAATTAC
AAAAATTCAAAATTTTCGGGTTTATTACAGGGACAGCAGAGATCCACTTTGGCGCCGGCTCGAGGGGGCC
CGGGTGCAAAGATGGATAAAGTTTTAAACAGAGAGGAATCTTTGCAGCTAATGGACCTTCTAGGTCTTGA
AAGGAGTGGGAATTGGCTCCGGTGCCCGTCAGTGGGCAGAGCGCACATCGCCCACAGTCCCCGAGAAGTT
GGGGGGAGGGGTCGGCAATTGATCCGGTGCCTAGAGAAGGTGGCGCGGGGTAAACTGGGAAAGTGATGTC
GTGTACTGGCTCCGCCTTTTTCCCGAGGGTGGGGGAGAACCGTATATAAGTGCAGTAGTCGCCGTGAACG
TTCTTTTTCGCAACGGGTTTGCCGCCAGAACACAGGTAAGTGCCGTGTGTGGTTCCCGCGGGCCTGGCCT
CTTTACGGGTTATGGCCCTTGCGTGCCTTGAATTACTTCCACCTGGCTGCAGTACGTGATTCTTGATCCC
GAGCTTCGGGTTGGAAGTGGGTGGGAGAGTTCGAGGCCTTGCGCTTAAGGAGCCCCTTCGCCTCGTGCTT
GAGTTGAGGCCTGGCCTGGGCGCTGGGGCCGCCGCGTGCGAATCTGGTGGCACCTTCGCGCCTGTCTCGC
TGCTTTCGATAAGTCTCTAGCCATTTAAAATTTTTGATGACCTGCTGCGACGCTTTTTTTCTGGCAAGAT
AGTCTTGTAAATGCGGGCCAAGATCTGCACACTGGTATTTCGGTTTTTGGGGCCGCGGGCGGCGACGGGG
CCCGTGCGTCCCAGCGCACATGTTCGGCGAGGCGGGGCCTGCGAGCGCGGCCACCGAGAATCGGACGGGG
GTAGTCTCAAGCTGGCCGGCCTGCTCTGGTGCCTGGCCTCGCGCCGCCGTGTATCGCCCCGCCCTGGGCG
GCAAGGCTGGCCCGGTCGGCACCAGTTGCGTGAGCGGAAAGATGGCCGCTTCCCGGCCCTGCTGCAGGGA
GCTCAAAATGGAGGACGCGGCGCTCGGGAGAGCGGGCGGGTGAGTCACCCACACAAAGGAAAAGGGCCTT
TCCGTCCTCAGCCGTCGCTTCATGTGACTCCACGGAGTACCGGGCGCCGTCCAGGCACCTCGATTAGTTC
TCGAGCTTTTGGAGTACGTCGTCTTTAGGTTGGGGGGAGGGGTTTTATGCGATGGAGTTTCCCCACACTG
AGTGGGTGGAGACTGAAGTTAGGCCAGCTTGGCACTTGATGTAATTCTCCTTGGAATTTGCCCTTTTTGA
GTTTGGATCTTGGTTCATTCTCAAGCCTCAGACAGTGGTTCAAAGTTTTTTTCTTCCATTTCAGGTGTCG
TGACGTACGGCCACCATGACCGAGTACAAGCCCACGGTGCGCCTCGCCACCCGCGACGACGTCCCCAGGG
CCGTACGCACCCTCGCCGCCGCGTTCGCCGACTACCCCGCCACGCGCCACACCGTCGATCCGGACCGCCA
CATCGAGCGGGTCACCGAGCTGCAAGAACTCTTCCTCACGCGCGTCGGGCTCGACATCGGCAAGGTGTGG
GTCGCGGACGACGGCGCCGCCGTGGCGGTCTGGACCACGCCGGAGAGCGTCGAAGCGGGGGCGGTGTTCG
CCGAGATCGGCCCGCGCATGGCCGAGTTGAGCGGTTCCCGGCTGGCCGCGCAGCAACAGATGGAAGGCCT
CCTGGCGCCGCACCGGCCCAAGGAGCCCGCGTGGTTCCTGGCCACCGTCGGAGTCTCGCCCGACCACCAG
GGCAAGGGTCTGGGCAGCGCCGTCGTGCTCCCCGGAGTGGAGGCGGCCGAGCGCGCCGGGGTGCCCGCCT
TCCTGGAGACCTCCGCGCCCCGCAACCTCCCCTTCTACGAGCGGCTCGGCTTCACCGTCACCGCCGACGT
CGAGGTGCCCGAAGGACCGCGCACCTGGTGCATGACCCGCAAGCCCGGTGCCGGATCGGGAGAGGGCAGA
GGAAGTCTGCTAACATGCGGTGACGTCGAGGAGAATCCTGGCCCACCGGTCGCCACCATGGTGAGCAAGG
GCGAGGAGGATAACATGGCCATCATCAAGGAGTTCATGCGCTTCAAGGTGCACATGGAGGGCTCCGTGAA
CGGCCACGAGTTCGAGATCGAGGGCGAGGGCGAGGGCCGCCCCTACGAGGGCACCCAGACCGCCAAGCTG
AAGGTGACCAAGGGTGGCCCCCTGCCCTTCGCCTGGGACATCCTGTCCCCTCAGTTCATGTACGGCTCCA
AGGCCTACGTGAAGCACCCCGCCGACATCCCCGACTACTTGAAGCTGTCCTTCCCCGAGGGCTTCAAGTG
GGAGCGCGTGATGAACTTCGAGGACGGCGGCGTGGTGACCGTGACCCAGGACTCCTCCCTGCAGGACGGC
GAGTTCATCTACAAGGTGAAGCTGCGCGGCACCAACTTCCCCTCCGACGGCCCCGTAATGCAGAAGAAGA
CCATGGGCTGGGAGGCCTCCTCCGAGCGGATGTACCCCGAGGACGGCGCCCTGAAGGGCGAGATCAAGCA
GAGGCTGAAGCTGAAGGACGGCGGCCACTACGACGCTGAGGTCAAGACCACCTACAAGGCCAAGAAGCCC
GTGCAGCTGCCCGGCGCCTACAACGTCAACATCAAGTTGGACATCACCTCCCACAACGAGGACTACACCA
TCGTGGAACAGTACGAACGCGCCGAGGGCCGCCACTCCACCGGCGGCATGGACGAGCTGTACAAGTAAAC
GCGTTAAGTCGACAATCAACCTCTGGATTACAAAATTTGTGAAAGATTGACTGGTATTCTTAACTATGTT
GCTCCTTTTACGCTATGTGGATACGCTGCTTTAATGCCTTTGTATCATGCTATTGCTTCCCGTATGGCTT
TCATTTTCTCCTCCTTGTATAAATCCTGGTTGCTGTCTCTTTATGAGGAGTTGTGGCCCGTTGTCAGGCA
ACGTGGCGTGGTGTGCACTGTGTTTGCTGACGCAACCCCCACTGGTTGGGGCATTGCCACCACCTGTCAG
CTCCTTTCCGGGACTTTCGCTTTCCCCCTCCCTATTGCCACGGCGGAACTCATCGCCGCCTGCCTTGCCC
GCTGCTGGACAGGGGCTCGGCTGTTGGGCACTGACAATTCCGTGGTGTTGTCGGGGAAATCATCGTCCTT
TCCTTGGCTGCTCGCCTGTGTTGCCACCTGGATTCTGCGCGGGACGTCCTTCTGCTACGTCCCTTCGGCC
CTCAATCCAGCGGACCTTCCTTCCCGCGGCCTGCTGCCGGCTCTGCGGCCTCTTCCGCGTCTTCGCCTTC
GCCCTCAGACGAGTCGGATCTCCCTTTGGGCCGCCTCCCCGCGTCGACTTTAAGACCAATGACTTACAAG
GCAGCTGTAGATCTTAGCCACTTTTTAAAAGAAAAGGGGGGACTGGAAGGGCTAATTCACTCCCAACGAA
GACAAGATCTGCTTTTTGCTTGTACTGGGTCTCTCTGGTTAGACCAGATCTGAGCCTGGGAGCTCTCTGG
CTAACTAGGGAACCCACTGCTTAAGCCTCAATAAAGCTTGCCTTGAGTGCTTCAAGTAGTGTGTGCCCGT
CTGTTGTGTGACTCTGGTAACTAGAGATCCCTCAGACCCTTTTAGTCAGTGTGGAAAATCTCTAGCAGTA
CGTATAGTAGTTCATGTCATCTTATTATTCAGTATTTATAACTTGCAAAGAAATGAATATCAGAGAGTGA
GAGGAACTTGTTTATTGCAGCTTATAATGGTTACAAATAAAGCAATAGCATCACAAATTTCACAAATAAA
GCATTTTTTTCACTGCATTCTAGTTGTGGTTTGTCCAAACTCATCAATGTATCTTATCATGTCTGGCTCT
AGCTATCCCGCCCCTAACTCCGCCCATCCCGCCCCTAACTCCGCCCAGTTCCGCCCATTCTCCGCCCCAT
GGCTGACTAATTTTTTTTATTTATGCAGAGGCCGAGGCCGCCTCGGCCTCTGAGCTATTCCAGAAGTAGT
GAGGAGGCTTTTTTGGAGGCCTAGGGACGTACCCAATTCGCCCTATAGTGAGTCGTATTACGCGCGCTCA
CTGGCCGTCGTTTTACAACGTCGTGACTGGGAAAACCCTGGCGTTACCCAACTTAATCGCCTTGCAGCAC
ATCCCCCTTTCGCCAGCTGGCGTAATAGCGAAGAGGCCCGCACCGATCGCCCTTCCCAACAGTTGCGCAG
CCTGAATGGCGAATGGG
[124 nt withheld, positions 5268-5391]
C
[91 nt withheld, positions 5393-5483]
A
[49 nt withheld, positions 5485-5533]
CCTTTGACGTTGGAGTCCACGTTCTTT
[37 nt withheld, positions 5561-5597]
ACCCTATCTCGGTCTATTCTTTTGATTTATAAGGGATTTTGCCGATTTCGGCCTATTGGTTAAAAAATGA
GCTGATTTAACAAAAATTTAACGCGAATTTTAACAAAATATTAACGCTTACAATTTAGGTGGCACTTTTC
GGGGAAATGTGCGCGGAACCCCTATTTGTTTATTTTTCTAAATACATTCAAATATGTATCCGCTCATGAG
ACAATAACCCTGATAAATGCTTCAATAATATTGAAAAAGGAAGAGTATGAGTATTCAACATTTCCGTGTC
GCCCTTATTCCCTTTTTTGCGGCATTTTGCCTTCCTGTTTTTGCTCACCCAGAAACGCTGGTGAAAGTAA
AAGATGCTGAAGATCAGTTGGGTGCACGAGTGGGTTACATCGAACTGGATCTCAACAGCGGTAAGATCCT
TGAGAGTTTTCGCCCCGAAGAACGTTTTCCAATGATGAGCACTTTTAAAGTTCTGCTATGTGGCGCGGTA
TTATCCCGTATTGACGCCGGGCAAGAGCAACTCGGTCGCCGCATACACTATTCTCAGAATGACTTGGTTG
AGTACTCACCAGTCACAGAAAAGCATCTTACGGATGGCATGACAGTAAGAGAATTATGCAGTGCTGCCAT
AACCATGAGTGATAACACTGCGGCCAACTTACTTCTGACAACGATCGGAGGACCGAAGGAGCTAACCGCT
TTTTTGCACAACATGGGGGATCATGTAACTCGCCTTGATCGTTGGGAACCGGAGCTGAATGAAGCCATAC
CAAACGACGAGCGTGACACCACGATGCCTGTAGCAATGGCAACAACGTTGCGCAAACTATTAACTGGCGA
ACTACTTACTCTAGCTTCCCGGCAACAATTAATAGACTGGATGGAGGCGGATAAAGTTGCAGGACCACTT
CTGCGCTCGGCCCTTCCGGCTGGCTGGTTTATTGCTGATAAATCTGGAGCCGGTGAGCGTGGGTCTCGCG
GTATCATTGCAGCACTGGGGCCAGATGGTAAGCCCTCCCGTATCGTAGTTATCTACACGACGGGGAGTCA
GGCAACTATGGATGAACGAAATAGACAGATCGCTGAGATAGGTGCCTCACTGATTAAGCATTGGTAACTG
TCAGACCAAGTTTACTCATATATACTTTAGATTGATTTAAAACTTCATTTTTAATTTAAAAGGATCTAGG
TGAAGATCCTTTTTGATAATCTCATGACCAAAATCCCTTAACGTGAGTTTTCGTTCCACTGAGCGTCAGA
CCCCGTAGAAAAGATCAAAGGATCTTCTTGAGATCCTTTTTTTCTGCGCGTAATCTGCTGCTTGCAAACA
AAAAAACCACCGCTACCAGCGGTGGTTTGTTTGCCGGATCAAGAGCTACCAACTCTTTTTCCGAAGGTAA
CTGGCTTCAGCAGAGCGCAGATACCAAATACTGTTCTTCTAGTGTAGCCGTAGTTAGGCCACCACTTCAA
GAACTCTGTAGCACCGCCTACATACCTCGCTCTGCTAATCCTGTTACCAGTGGCTGCTGCCAGTGGCGAT
AAGTCGTGTCTTACCGGGTTGGACTCAAGACGATAGTTACCGGATAAGGCGCAGCGGTCGGGCTGAACGG
GGGGTTCGTGCACACAGCCCAGCTTGGAGCGAACGACCTACACCGAACTGAGATACCTACAGCGTGAGCT
ATGAGAAAGCGCCACGCTTCCCGAAGGGAGAAAGGCGGACAGGTATCCGGTAAGCGGCAGGGTCGGAACA
GGAGAGCGCACGAGGGAGCTTCCAGGGGGAAACGCCTGGTATCTTTATAGTCCTGTCGGGTTTCGCCACC
TCTGACTTGAGCGTCGATTTTTGTGATGCTCGTCAGGGGGGCGGAGCCTATGGAAAAACGCCAGCAACGC
GGCCTTTTTACGGTTCCTGGCCTTTTGCTGGCCTTTTGCTCACATGTTCTTTCCTGCGTTATCCCCTGAT
TCTGTGGATAACCGTATTACCGCCTTTGAGTGAGCTGATACCGCTCGCCGCAGCCGAACGACCGAGCGCA
GCGAGTCAGTGAGCGAGGAAGCGGAAGAGCGCCCAATACGCAAACCGCCTCTCCCCGCGCGTTGGCCGAT
TCATTAATGCAGCTGGCACGACAGGTTTCCCGACTGGAAAGCGGGCAGTGAGCGCAACGCAATTAATGTG
AGTTAGCTCACTCATTAGGCACCCCAGGCTTTACACTTTATGCTTCCGGCTCGTATGTTGTGTGGAATTG
TGAGCGGATAACAATTTCACACAGGAAACAGCTATGACCATGATTACGCCAAGCGCGCAATTAACCCTCA
CTAAAGGGAACAAAAGCTGGAGCTGCAAGCTTAATGTAGTCTTATGCAATACTCTTGTAGTCTTGCAACA
TGGTAACGATGAGTTAGCAACATGCCTTACAAGGAGAGAAAAAGCACCGTGCATGCCGATTGGTGGAAGT
AAGGTGGTACGATCGTGCCTTATTAGGAAGGCAACAGACGGGTCTGACATGGATTGGACGAACCACTGAA
TTGCCGCATTGCAGAGATATTGTATTTAAGTGCCTAGCTCGATACATAAACGGGTCTCTCTGGTTAGACC
AGATCTGAGCCTGGGAGCTCTCTGGCTAACTAGGGAACCCACTGCTTAAGCCTCAATAAAGCTTGCCTTG
AGTGCTTCAAGTAGTGTGTGCCCGTCTGTTGTGTGACTCTGGTAACTAGAGATCCCTCAGACCCTTTTAG
TCAGTGTGGAAAATCTCTAGCAGTGGCGCCCGAACAGGGACTTGAAAGCGAAAGGGAAACCAGAGGAGCT
CTCTCGACGCAGGACTCGGCTTGCTGAAGCGCGCACGGCAAGAGGCGAGGGGCGGCGACTGGTGAGTACG
CCAAAAATTTTGACTAGCGGAGGCTAGAAGGAGAGAGATGGGTGCGAGAGCGTCAGTATTAAGCGGGGGA
GAATTAGATCGCGATGGGAAAAAATTCGGTTAAGGCCAGGGGGAAAGAAAAAATATAAATTAAAACATAT
AGTATGGGCAAGCAGGGAGCTAGAACGATTCGCAGTTAATCCTGGCCTGTTAGAAACATCAGAAGGCTGT
AGACAAATACTGGGACAGCTACAACCATCCCTTCAGACAGGATCAGAAGAACTTAGATCATTATATAATA
CAGTAGCAACCCTCTATTGTGTGCATCAAAGGATAGAGATAAAAGACACCAAGGAAGCTTTAGACAAGAT
AGAGGAAGAGCAAAACAAAAGTAAGACCACCGCACAGCAAGCGGCCGCTGATCTTCAGACCTGGAGGAGG
AGATATGAGGGACAATTGGAGAAGTGAATTATATAAATATAAAGTAGTAAAAATTGAACCATTAGGAGTA
GCACCCACCAAGGCAAAGAGAAGAGTGGTGCAGAGAGAAAAAAGAGCAGTGGGAATAGGAGCTTTGTTCC
TTGGGTTCTTGGGAGCAGCAGGAAGCACTATGGGCGCAGCGTCAATGACGCTGACGGTACAGGCCAGACA
ATTATTGTCTGGTATAGTGCAGCAGCAGAACAATTTGCTGAGGGCTATTGAGGCGCAACAGCATCTGTTG
CAACTCACAGTCTGGGGCATCAAGCAGCTCCAGGCAAGAATCCTGGCTGTGGAAAGATACCTAAAGGATC
AACAGCTCCTGGGGATTTGGGGTTGCTCTGGAAAACTCATTTGCACCACTGCTGTGCCTTGGAATGCTAG
TTGGAGTAATAAATCTCTGGAACAGATTTGGAATCACACGACCTGGATGGAGTGGGACAGAGAAATTAAC
AATTACACAAGCTTAATACACTCCTTAATTGAAGAATCGCAAAACCAGCAAGAA
Features (pLannotate 1.2.2; 32 found; start..end, strand, type, name):
      1..219     +  CDS            env (fragment): ENV_HV1H2 - Experimental evidence at protein level: Swiss-Prot protein existence level 1. [Transmembrane protein gp41]: Acts as a class I viral fusion protein. Under the current model, the protein has at least 3 conformational states: pre-fusion native state, pre-hairpin intermediate state, and post-fusion hairpin state. During fusion of viral and target intracellular membranes, the coiled coil regions (heptad repeats) assume a trimer-of-hairpins structure, positioning the fusion peptide in close proximity to the C-terminal region of the ectodomain. The formation of this structure appears to d
    223..463     +  promoter       U6 promoter: RNA polymerase III promoter for human U6 snRNA
    493..568     +  misc_RNA       gRNA scaffold: guide RNA scaffold for the Streptococcus pyogenes CRISPR/Cas9 system
    575..789     +  promoter       H1 promoter: human H1 RNA promoter
    818..893     +  misc_RNA       gRNA scaffold: guide RNA scaffold for the Streptococcus pyogenes CRISPR/Cas9 system
    949..1066    +  misc_feature   cPPT/CTS: central polypurine tract and central termination sequence of HIV-1
   1132..1198    +  CDS            small t antigen (fragment): SV40 (simian virus 40) small t antigen
   1224..1435    +  promoter       EF-1α core promoter: core promoter for human elongation factor EF-1α
   1436..2374    +  intron         EF-1α intron A: intron upstream of the start codon of human EF-1α
   2396..2992    +  CDS            PuroR (fragment): puromycin N-acetyltransferase; pac from Streptomyces; confers resistance to puromycin
   3068..3775    +  CDS            mCherry: mCherry is a basic (constitutively fluorescent) red fluorescent protein published in 2004, derived from Discosoma sp.. It is reported to be a very rapidly-maturing monomer with low acid sensitivity.
   3794..4382    +  misc_feature   WPRE: woodchuck hepatitis virus posttranscriptional regulatory element
   4433..4452    +  misc_feature   cPPT/CTS (fragment): central polypurine tract and central termination sequence of HIV-1
   4454..4687    +  LTR            3' LTR (ΔU3): self-inactivating 3' long terminal repeat (LTR) from HIV-1
   4765..4886    +  polyA_signal   SV40 poly(A) signal: SV40 polyadenylation signal
   4926..5061    +  rep_origin     SV40 ori: SV40 origin of replication
   5082..5100    -  promoter       T7 promoter: promoter for bacteriophage T7 RNA polymerase
   5108..5263    +  CDS            lacZα (fragment): LacZα fragment of β-galactosidase; lacZ fragment
   5268..5696    +  rep_origin     f1 ori (sequence partly withheld): f1 bacteriophage origin of replication; arrow indicates direction of (+) strand synthesis
   5749..5853    +  promoter       AmpR promoter: bla
   5854..6714    +  CDS            AmpR: β-lactamase; bla; confers resistance to ampicillin, carbenicillin, and related antibiotics
   6885..7473    +  rep_origin     ori: high-copy-number ColE1/pMB1/pBR322/pUC origin of replication
   7656..7748    +  CDS            lacI (fragment): lac repressor; lacI; The lac repressor binds to the lac operator to inhibit transcription in E. coli. This inhibition can be relieved by adding lactose or isopropyl-β-D-thiogalactopyranoside (IPTG).
   7761..7782    +  protein_bind   CAP binding site: CAP binding activates transcription in the presence of cAMP. E. coli catabolite activator protein
   7797..7827    +  promoter       lac promoter: promoter for the E. coli lac operon
   7835..7851    +  protein_bind   lac operator: The lac repressor binds to the lac operator to inhibit transcription in E. coli. This inhibition can be relieved by adding lactose or isopropyl-β-D-thiogalactopyranoside (IPTG). lac repressor encoded by lacI
   7896..7914    +  promoter       T3 promoter: promoter for bacteriophage T3 RNA polymerase
   7942..8168    +  promoter       RSV promoter: Rous sarcoma virus enhancer/promoter
   8169..8349    +  LTR            5' LTR (truncated): truncated 5' long terminal repeat (LTR) from HIV-1
   8396..8521    +  misc_feature   HIV-1 Ψ: packaging signal of human immunodeficiency virus type 1
   8505..8868    +  CDS            HIV-1 gag (fragment): gag protein from human immunodeficiency virus 1; gag
   9014..9247    +  misc_feature   RRE: The Rev response element (RRE) of HIV-1 allows for Rev-dependent mRNA export from the nucleus to the cytoplasm.
