[The description below was written by a language model from this plasmid's Addgene catalogue record and pLannotate feature annotations shown in this document.]
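Description:
pDECKO_mCherry_AAVS1_1801 is a third-generation, self-inactivating lentiviral plasmid that expresses a pair of CRISPR guide RNAs for Cas9-mediated targeting in human cells. It derives from the pDECKO_GFP backbone. It is propagated in E. coli through a high-copy ColE1/pUC origin with ampicillin selection (AmpR), and it also carries an f1 origin and remnants of a lac/T7/T3 cloning region. The viral portion consists of an RSV promoter fused to a truncated HIV-1 5' LTR, the Ψ packaging signal with a gag fragment, the RRE for Rev-dependent export, cPPT/CTS, WPRE and a ΔU3 3' LTR. An SV40 poly(A) signal and an SV40 origin follow the 3' LTR. No Cas9 gene is annotated, so the nuclease must be supplied separately.

The payload is a tandem dual-guide cassette. A human U6 promoter drives the first guide and a human H1 promoter drives the second, each fused to an S. pyogenes gRNA scaffold. The insert was assembled by Gibson cloning. Both guides target an intron of the human AAVS1 locus, so two cuts there would be expected to delete the intervening segment without affecting cell fitness. This matches the stated purpose as a targeting, non-essential locus control, and the associated publication indicates use alongside long noncoding RNA screens in lung cancer cells. Downstream, an EF-1α core promoter with its intron A drives puromycin N-acetyltransferase followed by mCherry. The short gap between the two reading frames suggests a linker or self-cleaving peptide, but none is annotated. This cassette allows drug selection and red fluorescent tracking of transduced cells. The sequenced record is 9,431 nt, shorter than the 10,965 bp listed for the backbone, and the record does not explain the difference.
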