Addgene plasmid #159090: pDECKO_mCherry_AAVS1_1801
Purpose: targeting, non-essential locus control
Depositing lab: Rory Johnson. Depositing organization: Universitaet Bern. Publication: Multi-hallmark long noncoding RNA maps reveal non-small cell lung cancer vulnerabilities. Esposito R, Polidori T, Meise DF, Pulido-Quetglas C, Chouvardas P, Forster S, Schaerer P, Kobel A, Schlatter J, Kerkhof E, Roemmele M, Rice ES, Zhu L, Lanzos A, Guillen-Ramirez HA, Basile G, Carrozzo I, Vancura A, Ullrich S, Andrades A, Harvey D, Medina PP, Ma PC, Haefliger S, Wang X, Martinez I, Ochsenbein AF, Riether C, Johnson R. Cell Genom. 2022 Aug 22;2(9):100171. doi: 10.1016/j.xgen.2022.100171. eCollection 2022 Sep 14. PubMed 36778670.
Backbone
  Vector backbone: pDECKO_GFP
  Backbone size w/o insert (bp): 10965
  Vector type: Mammalian Expression, Lentiviral
  Selectable markers: Puromycin
Growth in bacteria
  Bacterial resistance: Ampicillin, 100 μg/mL
  Growth temperature: 37°C
  Growth strain: NEB Stable
  Copy number: High Copy
Gene/Insert
  Gene/Insert name: gRNA
  gRNA/shRNA sequence: targets the intron of the AAVS1 gene, 1:GAGTGCCCTTGCTGTGCCGC 2:CCTCTGGGGGATGCAGGGGA
  Species: H. sapiens (human)
  Cloning method: Gibson Cloning
  Sequencing primers: 5′ Unknown
Terms and licenses: Academic/Nonprofit Terms; Industry Terms: Not Available to Industry
Depositor comments: derivative of Addgene plasmid #78534
How to cite: pDECKO_mCherry_AAVS1_1801 was a gift from Rory Johnson (Addgene plasmid # 159090 ; http://n2t.net/addgene:159090 ; RRID:Addgene_159090)
