>Addgene plasmid #159090 | pDECKO_mCherry_AAVS1_1801 | depositor partial sequence | sequence record 308778 | Depositor's Sequence - gRNA 1
GAGTGCCCTTGCTGTGCCGC
