>Addgene plasmid #159090 | pDECKO_mCherry_AAVS1_1801 | addgene partial sequence | sequence record 308779 | Depositor's Sequence - gRNA 2
CCTCTGGGGGATGCAGGGGA
